Addgene plasmid #133064: pMSCV-IRES-GFP-CD4-TLR4 cyto
Purpose: Retroviral expression of mouse CD4 extracellular domain fused with the cytosolic tail of TLR4
Depositing lab: Jonathan Kagan. Depositing organization: Boston Children's Hospital. Publication: Mechanisms of Toll-like Receptor 4 Endocytosis Reveal a Common Immune-Evasion Strategy Used by Pathogenic and Commensal Bacteria. Tan Y, Zanoni I, Cullen TW, Goodman AL, Kagan JC. Immunity. 2015 Nov 17;43(5):909-22. doi: 10.1016/j.immuni.2015.10.008. Epub 2015 Nov 3. PubMed 26546281.
Backbone
  Vector backbone: pMSCV-IRES-GFP
  Vector type: Mammalian Expression, Retroviral
  Selectable markers: GFP
Growth in bacteria
  Bacterial resistance: Ampicillin, 100 μg/mL
  Growth temperature: 37°C
  Growth strain: NEB Stable
  Copy number: Unknown
Gene/Insert
  Gene/Insert name: CD4-TLR4cyto
  Species: M. musculus (mouse)
  Entrez Gene: Tlr4 (a.k.a. Lps, Ly87, Ran/M1, Rasl2-8)
  Cloning method: Restriction Enzyme; 5′ cloning site Unknown (unknown if destroyed); 3′ cloning site Unknown (unknown if destroyed)
Terms and licenses: Academic/Nonprofit Terms; Industry Terms: Not Available to Industry
How to cite: pMSCV-IRES-GFP-CD4-TLR4 cyto was a gift from Jonathan Kagan (Addgene plasmid # 133064 ; http://n2t.net/addgene:133064 ; RRID:Addgene_133064)
