[The description below was written by a language model from this plasmid's Addgene catalogue record and pLannotate feature annotations shown in this document.]
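Description:
pMSCV-IRES-GFP-CD4-TLR4 cyto is a murine stem cell virus (MSCV)-based gammaretroviral expression plasmid for delivering a chimeric receptor into mammalian cells. In bacteria it replicates from a high-copy ColE1/pUC-type origin and is selected with ampicillin through the bla gene. Small remnants of lacI, lacZα, rop, bom and a tetracycline resistance gene are nonfunctional leftovers of earlier cloning vectors. The viral portion consists of MESV-derived 5′ and 3′ long terminal repeats, the Ψ packaging signal and a truncated gag segment lacking its start codon. Together these allow the transcript to be packaged into virions when gag, pol and env are supplied in trans by packaging cells. The 5′ LTR also serves as the promoter after integration.

The payload is a fusion of a mouse Cd4 fragment (the extracellular domain, per the stated purpose) joined in frame to a mouse Tlr4 fragment supplying the cytosolic tail, the region that signals through adaptors such as MyD88 and TIRAP. It is followed by a short sequence annotated as a partial 3xFLAG tag, which probably represents a single C-terminal FLAG epitope. Downstream, an EMCV IRES permits cap-independent translation of a second marker from the same transcript.

The catalogue name and fields list GFP as this marker, but the feature table for the sequenced plasmid annotates a human CD2 fragment after the IRES and no GFP. Transduced cells may therefore need to be identified by surface CD2 rather than fluorescence, and users should verify this. Such CD4–TLR4 chimeras are typically used to study TLR4 tail-driven signalling or trafficking independently of the LPS-sensing ectodomain, consistent with the associated work on TLR4 endocytosis.
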