Features (pLannotate 1.2.2; 22 found; start..end, strand, type, name):
    580..921     +  misc_feature   MESV Ψ: packaging signal of murine embryonic stem cell virus
    988..1404    +  CDS            gag (truncated): truncated Moloney murine leukemia virus (MMLV) gag gene lacking the start codon
   1426..2598    +  CDS            Cd4 (fragment): CD4_MOUSE - Experimental evidence at protein level: Swiss-Prot protein existence level 1. Integral membrane glycoprotein that plays an essential role in the immune response and serves multiple functions in responses against both external and internal offenses. In T-cells, functions primarily as a coreceptor for MHC class II molecule:peptide complex. The antigens presented by class II peptides are derived from extracellular proteins while class I peptides are derived from cytosolic proteins. Interacts simultaneously with the T-cell receptor (TCR) and the MHC class II presented by antigen presen
   2605..3228    +  CDS            Tlr4 (fragment): TLR4_MOUSE - Also known as Lps. Experimental evidence at protein level: Swiss-Prot protein existence level 1. Cooperates with LY96 and CD14 to mediate the innate immune response to bacterial lipopolysaccharide (LPS) (PubMed:9851930, PubMed:9989976, PubMed:20133493). Acts via MYD88, TIRAP and TRAF6, leading to NF-kappa-B activation, cytokine secretion and the inflammatory response (PubMed:24380872). Also involved in LPS- independent inflammatory responses triggered by free fatty acids, such as palmitate. In complex with TLR6, promotes sterile inflammation in monocytes/macrophages in response to
   3228..3252    +  CDS            3xFLAG (fragment): three tandem FLAG® epitope tags
   3256..3292    +  misc_feature   MCS (fragment): pBluescript multiple cloning site
   3327..3896    +  misc_feature   IRES: internal ribosome entry site (IRES) of the encephalomyocarditis virus (EMCV)
   3902..4624    +  CDS            CD2 (fragment): CD2_HUMAN - Also known as SRBC. Experimental evidence at protein level: Swiss-Prot protein existence level 1. CD2 interacts with lymphocyte function-associated antigen CD58 (LFA-3) and CD48/BCM1 to mediate adhesion between T-cells and other cell types. CD2 is implicated in the triggering of T-cells, the cytoplasmic domain is implicated in the signaling function. From Homo sapiens (Human).
   4677..5191    +  LTR            3' LTR: 3' long terminal repeat from murine embryonic stem cell virus
   5353..5369    -  protein_bind   lac operator: The lac repressor binds to the lac operator to inhibit transcription in E. coli. This inhibition can be relieved by adding lactose or isopropyl-β-D-thiogalactopyranoside (IPTG). lac repressor encoded by lacI
   5377..5407    -  promoter       lac promoter: promoter for the E. coli lac operon
   5422..5443    -  protein_bind   CAP binding site: CAP binding activates transcription in the presence of cAMP. E. coli catabolite activator protein
   5456..5548    -  CDS            lacI (fragment): lac repressor; lacI; The lac repressor binds to the lac operator to inhibit transcription in E. coli. This inhibition can be relieved by adding lactose or isopropyl-β-D-thiogalactopyranoside (IPTG).
   5731..6319    -  rep_origin     ori: high-copy-number ColE1/pMB1/pBR322/pUC origin of replication
   6490..7350    -  CDS            AmpR: β-lactamase; bla; confers resistance to ampicillin, carbenicillin, and related antibiotics
   7351..7455    -  promoter       AmpR promoter: bla
   7550..7585    +  CDS            rop (fragment): Rop protein, which maintains plasmids at low copy number; rop
   7687..7786    +  misc_feature   bom (fragment): basis of mobility region from pBR322
   7792..7941    -  CDS            lacZα (fragment): LacZα fragment of β-galactosidase; lacZ fragment
   7941..8142    -  CDS            TcR (fragment): tetracycline efflux protein; tet; confers resistance to tetracycline
   8143..8241    +  CDS            env (fragment): murine leukemia virus gPr80 envelope polyprotein precursor; env; proteolytically cleaved into gp70SU and p15TM subunits
   8283..516     +  LTR            5' LTR (across the origin): 5' long terminal repeat from murine embryonic stem cell virus
>Addgene plasmid #133064 | pMSCV-IRES-GFP-CD4-TLR4 cyto | addgene full sequence | sequence record 259500 | Addgene NGS Result
ATGAAAGACCCCACCTGTAGGTTTGGCAAGCTAGCTTAAGTAACGCCATTTTGCAAGGCATGGAAAATAC
ATAACTGAGAATAGAGAAGTTCAGATCAAGGTTAGGAACAGAGAGACAGCAGAATATGGGCCAAACAGGA
TATCTGTGGTAAGCAGTTCCTGCCCCGGCTCAGGGCCAAGAACAGATGGTCCCCAGATGCGGTCCCGCCC
TCAGCAGTTTCTAGAGAACCATCAGATGTTTCCAGGGTGCCCCAAGGACCTGAAATGACCCTGTGCCTTA
TTTGAACTAACCAATCAGTTCGCTTCTCGCTTCTGTTCGCGCGCTTCTGCTCCCCGAGCTCAATAAAAGA
GCCCACAACCCCTCACTCGGCGCGCCAGTCCTCCGATAGACTGCGTCGCCCGGGTACCCGTATTCCCAAT
AAAGCCTCTTGCTGTTTGCATCCGAATCGTGGACTCGCTGATCCTTGGGAGGGTCTCCTCAGATTGATTG
ACTGCCCACCTCGGGGGTCTTTCATTTGGAGGTTCCACCGAGATTTGGAGACCCCTGCCCAGGGACCACC
GACCCCCCCGCCGGGAGGTAAGCTGGCCAGCGGTCGTTTCGTGTCTGTCTCTGTCTTTGTGCGTGTTTGT
GCCGGCATCTAATGTTTGCGCCTGCGTCTGTACTAGTTAGCTAACTAGCTCTGTATCTGGCGGACCCGTG
GTGGAACTGACGAGTTCTGAACACCCGGCCGCAACCCTGGGAGACGTCCCAGGGACTTTGGGGGCCGTTT
TTGTGGCCCGACCTGAGGAAGGGAGTCGATGTGGAATCCGACCCCGTCAGGATATGTGGTTCTGGTAGGA
GACGAGAACCTAAAACAGTTCCCGCCTCCGTCTGAATTTTTGCTTTCGGTTTGGAACCGAAGCCGCGCGT
CTTGTCTGCTGCAGCGCTGCAGCATCGTTCTGTGTTGTCTCTGTCTGACTGTGTTTCTGTATTTGTCTGA
AAATTAGGGCCAGACTGTTACCACTCCCTTAAGTTTGACCTTAGGTCACTGGAAAGATGTCGAGCGGATC
GCTCACAACCAGTCGGTAGATGTCAAGAAGAGACGTTGGGTTACCTTCTGCTCTGCAGAATGGCCAACCT
TTAACGTCGGATGGCCGCGAGACGGCACCTTTAACCGAGACCTCATCACCCAGGTTAAGATCAAGGTCTT
TTCACCTGGCCCGCATGGACACCCAGACCAGGTCCCCTACATCGTGACCTGGGAAGCCTTGGCTTTTGAC
CCCCCTCCCTGGGTCAAGCCCTTTGTACACCCTAAGCCTCCGCCTCCTCTTCCTCCATCCGCCCCGTCTC
TCCCCCTTGAACCTCCTCGTTCGACCCCGCCTCGATCCTCCCTTTATCCAGCCCTCACTCCTTCTCTAGG
CGCCGGAATTAGATCTGCCGCCACCATGTGCCGAGCCATCTCTCTTAGGCGCTTGCTGCTGCTGCTGCTG
CAGCTGTCACAACTCCTAGCTGTCACTCAAGGGAAGACGCTGGTGCTGGGGAAGGAAGGGGAATCAGCAG
AACTGCCCTGCGAGAGTTCCCAGAAGAAGATCACAGTCTTCACCTGGAAGTTCTCTGACCAGAGGAAGAT
TCTGGGGCAGCATGGCAAAGGTGTATTAATTAGAGGAGGTTCGCCTTCGCAGTTTGATCGTTTTGATTCC
AAAAAAGGGGCATGGGAGAAAGGATCGTTTCCTCTCATCATCAATAAACTTAAGATGGAAGACTCTCAGA
CTTATATCTGTGAGCTGGAGAACAGGAAAGAGGAGGTGGAGTTGTGGGTGTTCAAAGTGACCTTCAGTCC
GGGTACCAGCCTGTTGCAAGGGCAGAGCCTGACCCTGACCTTGGATAGCAACTCTAAGGTCTCTAACCCC
TTGACAGAGTGCAAACACAAAAAGGGTAAAGTTGTCAGTGGTTCCAAAGTTCTCTCCATGTCCAACCTAA
GGGTTCAGGACAGCGACTTCTGGAACTGCACCGTGACCCTGGACCAGAAAAAGAACTGGTTCGGCATGAC
ACTCTCAGTGCTGGGTTTTCAGAGCACAGCTATCACGGCCTATAAGAGTGAGGGAGAGTCAGCGGAGTTC
TCCTTCCCACTCAACTTTGCAGAGGAAAACGGGTGGGGAGAGCTGATGTGGAAGGCAGAGAAGGATTCTT
TCTTCCAGCCCTGGATCTCCTTCTCCATAAAGAACAAAGAGGTGTCCGTACAAAAGTCCACCAAAGACCT
CAAGCTCCAGCTGAAGGAAACGCTCCCACTCACCCTCAAGATACCCCAGGTCTCGCTTCAGTTTGCTGGT
TCTGGCAACCTGACTCTGACTCTGGACAAAGGGACACTGCATCAGGAAGTGAACCTGGTGGTGATGAAAG
TGGCTCAGCTCAACAATACTTTGACCTGTGAGGTGATGGGACCTACCTCTCCCAAGATGAGACTGACCCT
GAAGCAGGAGAACCAGGAGGCCAGGGTCTCTGAGGAGCAGAAAGTAGTTCAAGTGGTGGCCCCTGAGACA
GGGCTGTGGCAGTGTCTACTGAGTGAAGGTGATAAGGTCAAGATGGACTCCAGGATCCAGGTTTTATCCA
GAGGGGTGCCATGGTACAAGACAATCATCAGTGTGTCAGTGGTCAGTGTGATTGTGGTATCCACTGTAGC
ATTTCTGATATACCACTTCTATTTTCACCTGATACTTATTGCTGGCTGTAAAAAGTACAGCAGAGGAGAA
AGCATCTATGATGCATTTGTGATCTACTCGAGTCAGAATGAGGACTGGGTGAGAAATGAGCTGGTAAAGA
ATTTAGAAGAAGGAGTGCCCCGCTTTCACCTCTGCCTTCACTACAGAGACTTTATTCCTGGTGTAGCCAT
TGCTGCCAACATCATCCAGGAAGGCTTCCACAAGAGCCGGAAGGTTATTGTGGTAGTGTCTAGACACTTT
ATTCAGAGCCGTTGGTGTATCTTTGAATATGAGATTGCTCAAACATGGCAGTTTCTGAGCAGCCGCTCTG
GCATCATCTTCATTGTCCTTGAGAAGGTTGAGAAGTCCCTGCTGAGGCAGCAGGTGGAATTGTATCGCCT
TCTTAGCAGAAACACCTACCTGGAATGGGAGGACAATCCTCTGGGGAGGCACATCTTCTGGAGAAGACTT
AAAAATGCCCTATTGGATGGAAAAGCCTCGAATCCTGAGCAAACAGCAGAGGAAGAACAAGAAACGGCAA
CTTGGACCGATTACAAGGATGACGACGATAAGTGAGCGGCCGCTCTAGAACTAGTGGATCCCCCGGGCTG
CATCTAGGGCGGCCAATTCCGCCCCTCTCCCCCCCCCCCCTCTCCCTCCCCCCCCCCTAACGTTACTGGC
CGAAGCCGCTTGGAATAAGGCCGGTGTGCGTTTGTCTATATGTTATTTTCCACCATATTGCCGTCTTTTG
GCAATGTGAGGGCCCGGAAACCTGGCCCTGTCTTCTTGACGAGCATTCCTAGGGGTCTTTCCCCTCTCGC
CAAAGGAATGCAAGGTCTGTTGAATGTCGTGAAGGAAGCAGTTCCTCTGGAAGCTTCTTGAAGACAAACA
ACGTCTGTAGCGACCCTTTGCAGGCAGCGGAACCCCCCACCTGGCGACAGGTGCCTCTGCGGCCAAAAGC
CACGTGTATAAGATACACCTGCAAAGGCGGCACAACCCCAGTGCCACGTTGTGAGTTGGATAGTTGTGGA
AAGAGTCAAATGGCTCTCCTCAAGCGTATTCAACAAGGGGCTGAAGGATGCCCAGAAGGTACCCCATTGT
ATGGGATCTGATCTGGGGCCTCGGTGCACATGCTTTACATGTGTTTAGTCGAGGTTAAAAAAACGTCTAG
GCCCCCCGAACCACGGGGACGTGGTTTTCCTTTGAAAAACACGATGCCACCATGAGCTTTCCATGTAAAT
TTGTAGCCAGCTTCCTTCTGATTTTCAATGTTTCTTCCAAAGGTGCAGTCTCCAAAGAGATTACGAATGC
CTTGGAAACCTGGGGTGCCTTGGGTCAGGACATCAACTTGGACATTCCTAGTTTTCAAATGAGTGATGAT
ATTGACGATATAAAATGGGAAAAAACTTCAGACAAGAAAAAGATTGCACAATTCAGAAAAGAGAAAGAGA
CTTTCAAGGAAAAAGATACATATAAGCTATTTAAAAATGGAACTCTGAAAATTAAGCATCTGAAGACCGA
TGATCAGGATATCTACAAGGTATCAATATATGATACAAAAGGAAAAAATGTGTTGGAAAAAATATTTGAT
TTGAAGATTCAAGAGAGGGTCTCAAAACCAAAAATCTCCTGGACTTGTATCAACACAACCCTGACCTGTG
AGGTAATGAATGGAACTGACCCCGAATTAAACCTGTATCAAGATGGGAAACATCTAAAACTTTCTCAGAG
GGTCATCACACACAAGTGGACCACCAGCCTGAGTGCAAAATTCAAGTGCACAGCAGGGAACAAAGTCAGC
AAGGAATCCAGTGTCGAGCCTGTCAGCTGTCCAGAGAAAGGTCTGGACATCTATCTCATCATTGGCATAT
GTGGAGGAGGCAGCCTCTTGATGGTCTTTGTGGCACTGCTCGTTTTCTATATCACCAAAAGGAAAAAACA
GAGGTAGGAATTCGATAAAATAAAAGATTTTATTTAGTCTCCAGAAAAAGGGGGGAATGAAAGACCCCAC
CTGTAGGTTTGGCAAGCTAGCTTAAGTAACGCCATTTTGCAAGGCATGGAAAATACATAACTGAGAATAG
AGAAGTTCAGATCAAGGTTAGGAACAGAGAGACAGCAGAATATGGGCCAAACAGGATATCTGTGGTAAGC
AGTTCCTGCCCCGGCTCAGGGCCAAGAACAGATGGTCCCCAGATGCGGTCCCGCCCTCAGCAGTTTCTAG
AGAACCATCAGATGTTTCCAGGGTGCCCCAAGGACCTGAAATGACCCTGTGCCTTATTTGAACTAACCAA
TCAGTTCGCTTCTCGCTTCTGTTCGCGCGCTTCTGCTCCCCGAGCTCAATAAAAGAGCCCACAACCCCTC
ACTCGGCGCGCCAGTCCTCCGATAGACTGCGTCGCCCGGGTACCCGTGTATCCAATAAACCCTCTTGCAG
TTGCATCCGACTTGTGGTCTCGCTGTTCCTTGGGAGGGTCTCCTCTGAGTGATTGACTACCCGTCAGCGG
GGGTCTTTCATGGGTAACAGTTTCTTGAAGTTGGAGAACAACATTCTGAGGGTAGGAGTCGAATATTAAG
TAATCCTGACTCAATTAGCCACTGTTTTGAATCCACATACTCCAATACTCCTGAAATAGTTCATTATGGA
CAGCGCAGAAAGAGCTGGGGAGAATTGTGAAATTGTTATCCGCTCACAATTCCACACAACATACGAGCCG
GAAGCATAAAGTGTAAAGCCTGGGGTGCCTAATGAGTGAGCTAACTCACATTAATTGCGTTGCGCTCACT
GCCCGCTTTCCAGTCGGGAAACCTGTCGTGCCAGCTGCATTAATGAATCGGCCAACGCGCGGGGAGAGGC
GGTTTGCGTATTGGGCGCTCTTCCGCTTCCTCGCTCACTGACTCGCTGCGCTCGGTCGTTCGGCTGCGGC
GAGCGGTATCAGCTCACTCAAAGGCGGTAATACGGTTATCCACAGAATCAGGGGATAACGCAGGAAAGAA
CATGTGAGCAAAAGGCCAGCAAAAGGCCAGGAACCGTAAAAAGGCCGCGTTGCTGGCGTTTTTCCATAGG
CTCCGCCCCCCTGACGAGCATCACAAAAATCGACGCTCAAGTCAGAGGTGGCGAAACCCGACAGGACTAT
AAAGATACCAGGCGTTTCCCCCTGGAAGCTCCCTCGTGCGCTCTCCTGTTCCGACCCTGCCGCTTACCGG
ATACCTGTCCGCCTTTCTCCCTTCGGGAAGCGTGGCGCTTTCTCATAGCTCACGCTGTAGGTATCTCAGT
TCGGTGTAGGTCGTTCGCTCCAAGCTGGGCTGTGTGCACGAACCCCCCGTTCAGCCCGACCGCTGCGCCT
TATCCGGTAACTATCGTCTTGAGTCCAACCCGGTAAGACACGACTTATCGCCACTGGCAGCAGCCACTGG
TAACAGGATTAGCAGAGCGAGGTATGTAGGCGGTGCTACAGAGTTCTTGAAGTGGTGGCCTAACTACGGC
TACACTAGAAGAACAGTATTTGGTATCTGCGCTCTGCTGAAGCCAGTTACCTTCGGAAAAAGAGTTGGTA
GCTCTTGATCCGGCAAACAAACCACCGCTGGTAGCGGTGGTTTTTTTGTTTGCAAGCAGCAGATTACGCG
CAGAAAAAAAGGATCTCAAGAAGATCCTTTGATCTTTTCTACGGGGTCTGACGCTCAGTGGAACGAAAAC
TCACGTTAAGGGATTTTGGTCATGAGATTATCAAAAAGGATCTTCACCTAGATCCTTTTAAATTAAAAAT
GAAGTTTTAAATCAATCTAAAGTATATATGAGTAAACTTGGTCTGACAGTTACCAATGCTTAATCAGTGA
GGCACCTATCTCAGCGATCTGTCTATTTCGTTCATCCATAGTTGCCTGACTCCCCGTCGTGTAGATAACT
ACGATACGGGAGGGCTTACCATCTGGCCCCAGTGCTGCAATGATACCGCGAGACCCACGCTCACCGGCTC
CAGATTTATCAGCAATAAACCAGCCAGCCGGAAGGGCCGAGCGCAGAAGTGGTCCTGCAACTTTATCCGC
CTCCATCCAGTCTATTAATTGTTGCCGGGAAGCTAGAGTAAGTAGTTCGCCAGTTAATAGTTTGCGCAAC
GTTGTTGCCATTGCTACAGGCATCGTGGTGTCACGCTCGTCGTTTGGTATGGCTTCATTCAGCTCCGGTT
CCCAACGATCAAGGCGAGTTACATGATCCCCCATGTTGTGCAAAAAAGCGGTTAGCTCCTTCGGTCCTCC
GATCGTTGTCAGAAGTAAGTTGGCCGCAGTGTTATCACTCATGGTTATGGCAGCACTGCATAATTCTCTT
ACTGTCATGCCATCCGTAAGATGCTTTTCTGTGACTGGTGAGTACTCAACCAAGTCATTCTGAGAATAGT
GTATGCGGCGACCGAGTTGCTCTTGCCCGGCGTCAATACGGGATAATACCGCGCCACATAGCAGAACTTT
AAAAGTGCTCATCATTGGAAAACGTTCTTCGGGGCGAAAACTCTCAAGGATCTTACCGCTGTTGAGATCC
AGTTCGATGTAACCCACTCGTGCACCCAACTGATCTTCAGCATCTTTTACTTTCACCAGCGTTTCTGGGT
GAGCAAAAACAGGAAGGCAAAATGCCGCAAAAAAGGGAATAAGGGCGACACGGAAATGTTGAATACTCAT
ACTCTTCCTTTTTCAATATTATTGAAGCATTTATCAGGGTTATTGTCTCATGAGCGGATACATATTTGAA
TGTATTTAGAAAAATAAACAAATAGGGGTTCCGCGCACATTTCCCCGAAAAGTGCCACCTGACGTCTAAG
AAACCATTATTATCATGACATTAACCTATAAAAATAGGCGTATCACGAGGCCCTTTCGTCTCGCGCGTTT
CGGTGATGACGGTGAAAACCTCTGACACATGCAGCTCCCGGAGACGGTCACAGCTTGTCTGTAAGCGGAT
GCCGGGAGCAGACAAGCCCGTCAGGGCGCGTCAGCGGGTGTTGGCGGGTGTCGGGGCTGGCTTAACTATG
CGGCATCAGAGCAGATTGTACTGAGAGTGCACCATATGCGGTGTGAAATACCGCACAGATGCGTAAGGAG
AAAATACCGCATCAGGCGCCATTCGCCATTCAGGCTGCGCAACTGTTGGGAAGGGCGATCGGTGCGGGCC
TCTTCGCTATTACGCCAGCTGGCGAAAGGGGGATGTGCTGCAAGGCGATTAAGTTGGGTAACGCCAGGGT
TTTCCCAGTCACGACGTTGTAAAACGACGGCGCAAGGAATGGTGCATGCAAGGAGATGGCGCCCAACAGT
CCCCCGGCCACGGGGCCTGCCACCATACCCACGCCGAAACAAGCGCTCATGAGCCCGAAGTGGCGAGCCC
GATCTTCCCCATCGGTGATGTCGGCGATATAGGCGCCAGCAACCGCACCTGTGGCGCCGGTGATGCCGGC
CACGATGCGTCCGGCGTAGAGGCGATTAGTCCAATTTGTTAAAGACAGGATATCAGTGGTCCAGGCTCTA
GTTTTGACTCAACAATATCACCAGCTGAAGCCTATAGAGTACGAGCCATAGATAAAATAAAAGATTTTAT
TTAGTCTCCAGAAAAAGGGGGGA
